Addgene plasmid #20015: RelA RHD cFlag pcDNA3
Depositing lab: Stephen Smale. Depositing organization: University of California, Los Angeles (UCLA).
Backbone
  Vector backbone: cFlag pcDNA3
  Backbone manufacturer: Invitrogen
  Backbone size w/o insert (bp): 5400
  Vector type: Mammalian Expression
  Selectable markers: Neomycin (select with G418)
Growth in bacteria
  Bacterial resistance: Ampicillin, 100 μg/mL
  Growth temperature: 37°C
  Growth strain: DH5alpha
  Growth instructions: DH5-alpha
  Copy number: High Copy
Gene/Insert
  Gene/Insert name: RelA (alt name: p65)
  Species: M. musculus (mouse)
  Insert size (bp): 912
  Mutation: Contains only the Rel Homology Domain of RelA. It codes for RelA residues 1-304.
  GenBank ID: NM_009045
  Entrez Gene: Rela (a.k.a. p65, p65 NF-kappa B, p65 NFkB)
  Tag / fusion protein: Flag (C terminal on backbone)
  Cloning method: Restriction Enzyme; 5′ cloning site HindIII (not destroyed); 3′ cloning site XhoI (not destroyed)
  Sequencing primers: 5′ T7; 3′ SP6
Terms and licenses: Academic/Nonprofit Terms; Industry Terms: Not Available to Industry
Depositor comments: See cFlag pcDNA3 plasmid for backbone information. 5' insert restriction site flanked by kozak/start site (CCACCATG).
How to cite: RelA RHD cFlag pcDNA3 was a gift from Stephen Smale (Addgene plasmid # 20015 ; http://n2t.net/addgene:20015 ; RRID:Addgene_20015)
