[The description below was written by a language model from this plasmid's Addgene catalogue record.]
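Description:
RelA RHD cFlag pcDNA3 is a mammalian expression plasmid built on cFlag pcDNA3, a derivative of the Invitrogen pcDNA3 backbone (about 5.4 kb without insert) that supplies a C-terminal Flag epitope in frame with the cloning site. It is maintained in E. coli as a high-copy plasmid under ampicillin selection. It also carries a neomycin resistance marker, so transfected mammalian cells can be selected with G418 to derive stable lines. The record does not list the promoter or other backbone elements and points to the parental cFlag pcDNA3 entry for these. pcDNA3-type vectors generally drive the insert from the CMV immediate-early promoter, and the T7 and SP6 sequencing primers named in the record match the phage promoter sites that flank the pcDNA3 polylinker.

The insert is a 912 bp fragment of mouse Rela (p65, an NF-κB subunit) encoding residues 1–304. This corresponds to the Rel Homology Domain alone, so the C-terminal portion of the protein is absent. In Rel family proteins, the Rel Homology Domain mediates DNA binding, dimerization and interaction with IκB inhibitors, whereas the transactivation regions of p65 lie in the part removed here. The fragment was cloned between HindIII and XhoI, both of which remain intact. A Kozak consensus and start codon sit immediately next to the 5′ site, and translation continues into the backbone-encoded Flag tag.

The record does not state a specific application. The design is suited to expressing a Flag-tagged, truncated RelA in mammalian cells, with detection or immunoprecipitation through the epitope tag. This would allow functions of the Rel Homology Domain to be separated from those of the full-length protein.
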