>Addgene plasmid #20015 | RelA RHD cFlag pcDNA3 | addgene partial sequence | sequence record 25741 | BGH_rev
NTCTTNGGTGAACTATAGAATAGAATTCTTACTTGTCATCGTCGTCCTTGTAGTCGGATCCGGTACCCTC
GAGCCTTTTGCGCTTCTCTTCAATCCGGTGGCGATCATCTGTGTCTGGCAAGTACTGGAACTCCATGGGC
TCACTGAGCTCGCGATCAGAAGGCCGCCGTAGCTGCATGGAGACTCGAACAGGAGCCTGGAGGCTGGGGT
CGGCGTACGGAGGAGTCCGGAACACAATGGCCACTTGCCGATGCACATCAGCTTGAGAAAAGGAGCCTCG
TGCCTCCCAGCCTGGTCCCGTGAAATACACCTCAATGTCTTCTTTCTGCACCTTGTCGCACAGCAAGAAG
ATCTCATCCCCACCGAGGCAGCTCCCAGAGTTCCGGTTTACTCGGCAGATCTTGAGCTCGGCAGTGTTGG
GGGCCCGGTTATCAAAAATCGGATGTGAGAGGACAGGGGTCAGGAGGAGGGGCCTGCCTGCTGGGTCCCG
CACTGTCACCTGGAAGCAGAGGCGCACTGCATTCAAGTCATAGTCCCCGCGCTGCTCCTCTATAGGAACG
TGAAAGGGGTTATTGTTGGTCTGGATTCGCTGGCTAATGGCTTGCTCCAGGTCTCGCTTCTTCACACACT
GGATCCCCAGGTTCTGGAAGCTATGGATACTGCGGTCTGGGCAGAGGTCAGCCTCATAGTAGCCATCCCG
GCAGTCCTTCCCCACAAGTTCATGTGGATGAAGCCGGTGAGGTGGATCCTTGGTGACCAGGGAGATTCGA
ACTGTTCCTGGTCCTGTGTAGCATTGATCTTGATGG
